Addgene plasmid #40005: EKAR2G_design2_mTFP_159_Venus_157
Depositing lab: Olivier Pertz. Depositing organization: University of Basel. Publication: A Versatile Toolkit to Produce Sensitive FRET Biosensors to Visualize Signaling in Time and Space. Fritz RD, Letzelter M, Reimann A, Martin K, Fusco L, Ritsma L, Ponsioen B, Fluri E, Schulte-Merker S, van Rheenen J, Pertz O. Sci Signal. 2013 Jul 23;6(285):rs12. doi: 10.1126/scisignal.2004135. PubMed 23882122.
Backbone
  Vector backbone: pTriEx4
  Backbone manufacturer: Novagen
  Backbone size w/o insert (bp): 4900
  Total vector size (bp): 6900
  Vector type: Mammalian Expression, Bacterial Expression, Insect Expression
Growth in bacteria
  Bacterial resistance: Ampicillin, 100 μg/mL
  Growth temperature: 37°C
  Growth strain: Top10
  Copy number: High Copy
Gene/Insert
  Gene/Insert name: Erk activity reporter
  Species: Synthetic
  Insert size (bp): 1994
  Promoter: CMV
  Tag / fusion protein: His-Myc (N terminal on insert)
  Cloning method: Restriction Enzyme; 5′ cloning site PacI (not destroyed); 3′ cloning site XhoI (not destroyed)
  Sequencing primers: 5′ ctggttattgtgctgtctc; 3′ tcagtggtatttgtga
Resource information
  A portion of this plasmid was derived from a plasmid made by: Karel Svoboda, Janelia Farm Research Campus, Howard Hughes Medical Institute, Ashburn
Terms and licenses: Academic/Nonprofit Terms; Industry Terms: Not Available to Industry
Depositor comments: A genetically encoded fluorescent sensor of ERK activity. 2008. PNAS 205(49)
How to cite: EKAR2G_design2_mTFP_159_Venus_157 was a gift from Olivier Pertz (Addgene plasmid # 40005 ; http://n2t.net/addgene:40005 ; RRID:Addgene_40005)
