[The description below was written by a language model from this plasmid's Addgene catalogue record.]
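Description:
EKAR2G_design2_mTFP_159_Venus_157 is a genetically encoded FRET biosensor for ERK (MAP kinase) activity, built in the Novagen pTriEx4 backbone. pTriEx vectors are multi-host expression plasmids, and the record accordingly lists mammalian, bacterial and insect expression as vector types. The plasmid is about 6.9 kb in total (backbone about 4.9 kb), is maintained at high copy in E. coli and is selected with ampicillin. No feature table is provided, so the origin of replication, polyadenylation signal and other backbone elements cannot be confirmed from the record.

The payload is a synthetic insert of roughly 2 kb, described as an Erk activity reporter, cloned between PacI and XhoI sites that both remain intact. It is expressed from a promoter recorded as CMV and carries an N-terminal His-Myc tag, which can serve for purification or immunodetection. The construct name indicates an mTFP donor and a Venus acceptor. The numbers 159 and 157 probably denote particular (likely circularly permuted) variants of each fluorophore, and "design2" one of several sensor layouts, but the record does not define these terms.

Part of the plasmid derives from an earlier ERK activity sensor (EKAR). In sensors of this type, phosphorylation of a substrate module by ERK causes a conformational change that alters energy transfer between the two fluorescent proteins. The associated publication describes a toolkit for producing sensitive FRET biosensors, which suggests this plasmid is one member of a series of variants made to optimise the sensor. Its typical use is live-cell ratiometric imaging of ERK signalling in time and space.
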