>Addgene plasmid #40005 | EKAR2G_design2_mTFP_159_Venus_157 | depositor partial sequence | sequence record 50853 | Biosensor
CCATGGCACACCATCACCACCATCACGGGAGCGGGGAGCAGAAACTAATATCAGAGGAGGATCTTGGCTC
AGGAACCGGTAGATCTGGGCACATGGCGGACGAGGAGAAGCTGCCGCCCGGCTGGGAGAAGCGCATGAGC
CGCAGCTCAGGCCGAGTGTACTACTTCAACCACATCACTAACGCCAGCCAGTGGGAGCGGCCCAGCGGCA
ACAGCAGCAGTGGTGGCAAAAACGGGCAGGGGGAGCCTGCCAGGAAGCTGCGCATTCTGCAGTCGACTAG
GGAGCAAGGGCTTGTGGGATCCGACGGCGTGCTGAAGGGCGACGTCAAGCACAAGCTGCTGCTGGAGGGC
GGCGGCCACCACCGCGTTGACTTCAAGACCATCTACAGGGCCAAGAAGGCGGTGAAGCTGCCCGACTATC
ACTTTGTGGACCACCGCATCGAGATCCTGAACCACGACAAGGACTACAACAAGGTGACCGTTTACGAGAG
CGCCGTGGCCCGCAACTCCACCGACGGCATGGACGAGCTGTACAAGGGTGCTAGCGGAGGAATGGTGAGC
AAGGGCGAGGAGACCACAATGGGCGTAATCAAGCCCGACATGAAGATCAAGCTGAAGATGGAGGGCAACG
TGAATGGCCACGCCTTCGTGATCGAGGGCGAGGGCGAGGGCAAGCCCTACGACGGCACCAACACCATCAA
CCTGGAGGTGAAGGAGGGAGCCCCCCTGCCCTTCTCCTACGACATTCTGACCACCGCGTTCGCCTACGGC
AACAGGGCCTTCACCAAGTACCCCGACGACATCCCCAACTACTTCAAGCAGTCCTTCCCCGAGGGCTACT
CTTGGGAGCGCACCATGACCTTCGAGGACAAGGGCATCGTGAAGGTGAAGTCCGACATCTCCATGGAGGA
GGACTCCTTCATCTACGAGATACACCTCAAGGGCGAGAACTTCCCCCCCAACGGCCCCGTGATGCAGAAG
AAGACCACCGGCTGGGACGCCTCCACCGAGAGGATGTACGTGCGCTCCGGAACTTCTGGTTCTGGTAAAC
CTGGTTCTGGTGAAGGTTCTACTAAAGCGGCCGCGATGCAGAAGAACGGCATCAAGGCCAACTTCAAGAT
CCGCCACAACATCGAGGACGGCGGCGTGCAGCTCGCCGACCACTACCAGCAGAACACCCCCATCGGCGAC
GGCCCCGTGCTGCTGCCCGACAACCACTACCTGAGCTACCAGTCCGCCCTGAGCAAAGACCCCAACGAGA
AGCGCGATCACATGGTCCTGCTGGAGTTCGTGACCGCCGCCGGGATCACTCTCGGCATGGACGAGCTGTA
CAAGGGTGGCAGCGGTGGCATGGTGAGCAAGGGCGAGGAGCTGTTCACCGGGGTGGTGCCCATCCTGGTC
GAGCTGGACGGCGACGTAAACGGCCACAAGTTCAGCGTGTCCGGCGAGGGCGAGGGCGATGCCACCTACG
GCAAGCTGACCCTGAAGCTGATCTGCACCACCGGCAAGCTGCCCGTGCCCTGGCCCACCCTCGTGACCAC
CCTGGGCTACGGCCTGATGTGCTTCGCCCGCTACCCCGACCACATGAAGCAGCACGACTTCTTCAAGTCC
GCCATGCCCGAAGGCTACGTCCAGGAGCGCACCATCTTCTTCAAGGACGACGGCAACTACAAGACCCGCG
CCGAGGTGAAGTTCGAGGGCGACACCCTGGTGAACCGCATCGAGCTGAAGGGCATCGACTTCAAGGAGGA
CGGCAACATCCTGGGGCACAAGCTGGAGTACAACTACAACAGCCACAACGTCTATATCACCGCCGACAAG
GGTACCGCTGACCAACTGACTGAAGAGTGGTCGACGGTACAGCGGACCGCGCCTGACGTACCACGTACAC
CAGTAGGAAAGGCAAAGCTTTCATTCCAATTCCCGCGGGCGCGGGATATCCTTCAAAAAAAACTTGAAGA
ACTTGAACTTGACGAATGAGATATCTGACTCGAG
