>Addgene plasmid #40005 | EKAR2G_design2_mTFP_159_Venus_157 | addgene partial sequence | sequence record 54691 | pTriExUP 5'-GGTTATTGTGCTGTCTCATCA-3'
TCCGGGACCTTTAATTCAACCCAACACAATATATTATAGTTAAATAAGAATTATTATCAAATCATTTGTA
TATTAATTAAAATACTATACTGTAAATTACATTTTATTTACAATCAAAGGAGATATACCATGGCACACCA
TCACCACCATCACGGGAGCGGGGAGCAGAAACTAATATCAGAGGAGGATCTTGGCTCAGGAACCGGTAGA
TCTGGGCACATGGCGGACGAGGAGAAGCTGCCGCCCGGCTGGGAGAAGCGCATGAGCCGCAGCTCAGGCC
GAGTGTACTACTTCAACCACATCACTAACGCCAGCCAGTGGGAGCGGCCCAGCGGCAACAGCAGCAGTGG
TGGCAAAAACGGGCAGGGGGAGCCTGCCAGGAAGCTGCGCATTCTGCAGTCGACTAGGGAGCAAGGGCTT
GTGGGATCCGACGGCGTGCTGAAGGGCGACGTCAAGCACAAGCTGCTGCTGGAGGGCGGCGGCCACCACC
GCGTTGACTTCAAGACCATCTACAGGGCCAAGAAGGCGGTGAAGCTGCCCGACTATCACTTTGTGGACCA
CCGCATCGAGATCCTGAACCACGACAAGGACTACAACAAGGTGACCGTTTACGAGAGCGCCGTGGCCCGC
AACTCCACCGACGGCATGGACGAGCTGTACAAGGGTGCTAGCG
