>Addgene plasmid #40005 | EKAR2G_design2_mTFP_159_Venus_157 | addgene partial sequence | sequence record 54792 | pTriExDOWN 5'-TCGATCTCAGTGGTATTTGTG-3'
CCACCACCTTCTGATAGGCAGCCTGCACCTGAGGTTAATCACTTAGTGATGGTGATGGTGATGGTGGTGC
TCGAGTCAGATATCTCATTCGTCAAGTTCAAGTTCTTCAAGTTTTTTTTGAAGGATATCCCGCGCCCGCG
GGAATTGGAATGAAAGCTTTGCCTTTCCTACTGGTGTACGTGGTACGTCAGGCGCGGTCCGCTGTACCGT
CGACCACTCTTCAGTCAGTTGGTCAGCGGTACCCTTGTCGGCGGTGATATAGACGTTGTGGCTGTTGTAG
TTGTACTCCAGCTTGTGCCCCAGGATGTTGCCGTCCTCCTTGAAGTCGATGCCCTTCAGCTCGATGCGGT
TCACCAGGGTGTCGCCCTCGAACTTCACCTCGGCGCGGGTCTTGTAGTTGCCGTCGTCCTTGAAGAAGAT
GGTGCGCTCCTGGACGTAGCCTTCGGGCATGGCGGACTTGAAGAAGTCGTGCTGCTTCATGTGGTCGGGG
TAGCGGGCGAAGCACATCAGGCCGTAGCCCAGGGTGGTCACGAGGGTGGGCCAGGGCACGGGCAGCTTGC
CGGTGGTGCAGATCAGCTTCAGGGTCAGCTTGCCGTAGGTGGCATCGCCCTCGCCCTCGCCGGACACGCT
GAACTTGTGGCCGTTTACGTCGCCGTCCAGCTCGACCAGGATGGGCACCACCCCGGTGAACAGCTCCTCG
CCCTTGCTCACCATGCCACCGCTGCCACCCTTGTACAGCTCGTCCATGCCGAGAGTGATCCCGGCGGCGG
TCACGAACTCCAGCAGGACCATGTGATCGCGCTTCTCGTTGGGGTCTTTG
