>Addgene plasmid #40005 | EKAR2G_design2_mTFP_159_Venus_157 | addgene partial sequence | sequence record 55416 | EGFP-N 5'-CGTCGCCGTCCAGCTCGACCAG-3'
ACCATGCCACCGCTGCCACCCTTGTACAGCTCGTCCATGCCGAGAGTGATCCCGGCGGCGGTCACGAACT
CCAGCAGGACCATGTGATCGCGCTTCTCGTTGGGGTCTTTGCTCAGGGCGGACTGGTAGCTCAGGTAGTG
GTTGTCGGGCAGCAGCACGGGGCCGTCGCCGATGGGGGTGTTCTGCTGGTAGTGGTCGGCGAGCTGCACG
CCGCCGTCCTCGATGTTGTGGCGGATCTTGAAGTTGGCCTTGATGCCGTTCTTCTGCATGGCGGCCGCTT
TAGTAGAACCTTCACCAGAACCAGGTTTACCAGAACCAGAAGTTCCGGAGCGCACGTACATCCTCTCGGT
GGAGGCGTCCCAGCCGGTGGTCTTCTTCTGCATCACGGGGCCGTTGGGGGGGAAGTTCTCGCCCTTGAGG
TGTATCTCGTAGATGAAGGAGTCCTCCTCCATGGAGATGTCGGACTTCACCTTCACGATGCCCTTGTCCT
CGAAGGTCATGGTGCGCTCCCAAGAGTAGCCCTCGGGGAAGGACTGCTTGAAGTAGTTGGGGATGTCGTC
GGGGTACTTGGTGAAGGCCCTGTTGCCGTAGGCGAACGCGGTGGTCAGAATGTCGTAGGAGAAGGGCAGG
GGGGCTCCCTCCTTCACCTCCAGGTTGATGGTGTTGGTGCCGTCGTAGGGCTTGCCCTCGCCCTCGCCCT
CGATCACGAAGGCGTGGCCATTCACGTTGCCCTCCATCTTCAGCTTGATCTTCATGTCGGGCTTGATTAC
GCCCATTGTGGTCTCCTCGCCCTTGCTCACCATTCCTCCGCTAGCACCCTTGTACAGCTCGTCCATGCCG
TC
